>Addgene plasmid #22095 | 4CE1A cSpry1 | addgene partial sequence | sequence record 27867 | 22095 with T7
CGGCCGCTCTAGAACTAGTGGATCCCCCGGGCTGCAGGAATTCGCGGCCGCTAATCCCTGCTCTTGCTCC
CAGTCACATTGCTGTTCTAGGTACCTGTGCATGGGAGCCATGTCCTTGTTTTTGCCTTGCTTGCTCTGTT
ACCCTCCTGCAAAAGGATGCCTAAAACTGTGTCGAGGGTGTTACGACCGCGTCAATCGTCCGGGCTGCCG
ATGCAAGAACTCCAACACTGTCTATTGTAAACTGGAGAGCTGCCCCTCCCGGGGTCAGGGCAAGCCGTCA
TGATTTTTGGAGGGAGGTTTATTTCCTCCAACTTTCGATTTTCAGGTTGTAGCTGATACATACACATATA
TATATATATATTTTTTTTTCTTCCCTCCCCCCTTTAGGGGTGTGTAGGGGGGCTGCTTTCTTTCACCACC
CCCCCACTTCAAACACACAAGTTATTCCCTTTGAATCATTGTTCTTCTCCTCTAATTGCGTCAACCGAGT
GTGGAGTGTTTTACGTATAGTCATTTGCTGCTCTTTGGTAAGTGTGGACTTGGTATCTGCATCTGCCACC
CACTTTGGCAGGGTCTTCTGAGTCTGTAACTGAACCACTCCTGAAAGAGGCAGTGAGGGCTCATTTGGCT
CTTGCAGCTTCTTGCTCTGAGTATCTTCCCAAAGATGTTTTTCATTCTCAGCCTTTTTTTTTTTTTCCCC
TCTAACCCCCTTGGGTATCTCCAAGGAATAACTCTCATGAGCTGTATTGTGAAAATAACTTCTTGTCTGT
GTTCCTTCCGGGAGGGG
