[The description below was written by a language model from this plasmid's Addgene catalogue record.]
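Description:
4CE1A cSpry1 is a bacterial cloning plasmid built on the pBluescript II KS backbone (about 3 kb), carrying a partial chicken (Gallus gallus) Sprouty 1 (SPRY1) cDNA of roughly 1.5 kb. It is maintained in E. coli as a high-copy plasmid under ampicillin selection. The insert was placed into the polylinker as an EcoRI fragment, with EcoRI sites preserved at both ends, so the fragment can be released intact by a single digest. According to the depositor's notes, the clone is not full length: it contains only about 230 bp of coding sequence, and the remainder is 3′ untranslated region. It is therefore not suited to expressing Sprouty 1 protein, and the record lists no eukaryotic promoter, tag or reporter.

The main purpose of the construct is as a template for in vitro transcription of riboprobes, using the opposing T7 and T3 phage RNA polymerase promoters that flank the pBluescript polylinker. The insert orientation is such that linearising with XbaI and transcribing with T3 polymerase produces the antisense strand, which hybridises to endogenous Spry1 mRNA. Linearising with XhoI and transcribing with T7 polymerase yields the sense strand, which serves as a negative control. Such probes are typically used for RNA in situ hybridisation to map gene expression in embryos or tissue sections, although the record does not name a specific application. The predominance of 3′ UTR sequence may help a probe discriminate Spry1 from other Sprouty family members. No feature table was supplied, so element positions cannot be confirmed.
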