Addgene plasmid #22095: 4CE1A cSpry1
Depositing lab: Gail Martin. Depositing organization: University of California, San Francisco (UCSF).
Backbone
  Vector backbone: pBluescript II KS
  Backbone manufacturer: Stratagene
  Backbone size w/o insert (bp): 3000
  Vector type: Bacterial
Growth in bacteria
  Bacterial resistance: Ampicillin, 100 μg/mL
  Growth temperature: 37°C
  Growth strain: DH5alpha
  Copy number: High Copy
Gene/Insert
  Gene/Insert name: Sprouty 1
  Species: G. gallus (chicken)
  Insert size (bp): 1500
  Entrez Gene: SPRY1 (a.k.a. SPRY1)
  Cloning method: Restriction Enzyme; 5′ cloning site EcoRI (not destroyed); 3′ cloning site EcoR I (not destroyed)
  Sequencing primers: 5′ T7; 3′ T3
Terms and licenses: Academic/Nonprofit Terms; Industry Terms: Not Available to Industry
Depositor comments: The partial clone contains ~230bp coding region and 3' UTR sequences. For antisense probe, linearize the plasmid with XbaI and use T3 Polymerase. For negative control sense probe linearize with XhoI and transcribe with T7 Polymerase.
How to cite: 4CE1A cSpry1 was a gift from Gail Martin (Addgene plasmid # 22095 ; http://n2t.net/addgene:22095 ; RRID:Addgene_22095)
